>Addgene plasmid #70133 | pNUT N6His K206E/K534A hTFNG | depositor full sequence | sequence record 129418 | pNUT N6His K206E/K534A hTFNG sequence 8073 bps
GTGGTTTGTGCTAACCACGTCTGTCTTCACAGCTCTGTGTTGCCATGTGTGCTGAACAAAAAATAAAAAT
TATTATTGATTTTATATTTCGGGTGGCATCCCTGTGACCCCTCCCCAGTGATGAGGCTCGCCGTGGGAGC
CCTGCTGGTCTGCGCCGTCCTAGGGCTGTGTCTGGCTGTCCCTGATAAACATCATCATCATCATCATATC
GAGGGAAGGGTCCCTGATAAAACTGTGAGATGGTGTGCAGTGTCGGAGCATGAGGCCACTAAGTGCCAGA
GTTTCCGCGACCATATGAAAAGCGTCATTCCATCCGATGGTCCCAGTGTTGCTTGTGTGAAGAAAGCCTC
CTACCTTGATTGCATCAGGGCCATTGCGGCAAACGAAGCGGATGCTGTGACACTGGATGCAGGTTTGGTG
TATGATGCTTACCTGGCTCCCAATAACCTGAAGCCTGTGGTGGCAGAGTTCTATGGGTCAAAAGAGGATC
CACAGACTTTCTATTATGCTGTTGCTGTGGTGAAGAAGGATAGTGGCTTCCAGATGAACCAGCTTCGAGG
CAAGAAGTCCTGCCACACGGGTCTAGGCAGGTCCGCTGGGTGGAACATCCCCATAGGCTTACTTTACTGT
GACTTACCTGAGCCACGTAAACCTCTTGAGAAAGCAGTGGCCAATTTCTTCTCGGGCAGCTGTGCCCCTT
GTGCGGATGGGACGGACTTCCCCCAGCTGTGTCAACTGTGTCCAGGGTGTGGCTGCTCCACCCTTAACCA
ATACTTCGGCTACTCGGGAGCCTTCAAGTGTCTGAAGGATGGTGCTGGGGATGTGGCCTTTGTCGAGCAC
TCGACTATATTTGAGAACTTGGCAAACAAGGCTGACAGGGACCAGTATGAGCTGCTTTGCCTGGACAACA
CCCGGAAGCCGGTAGATGAATACAAGGACTGCCACTTGGCCCAGGTCCCTTCTCATACCGTCGTGGCCCG
AAGTATGGGCGGCAAGGAGGACTTGATCTGGGAGCTTCTCAACCAGGCCCAGGAACATTTTGGCAAAGAC
AAATCAAAAGAATTCCAACTATTCAGCTCTCCTCATGGGAAGGACCTGCTGTTTAAGGACTCTGCCCACG
GGTTTTTAAAAGTCCCCCCCAGGATGGATGCCAAGATGTACCTGGGCTATGAGTATGTCACTGCCATCCG
GAATCTACGGGAAGGCACATGCCCAGAAGCCCCAACAGATGAATGCAAGCCTGTGAAGTGGTGTGCGCTG
AGCCACCACGAGAGGCTCAAGTGTGATGAGTGGAGTGTTAACAGTGTAGGGAAAATAGAGTGTGTATCAG
CAGAGACCACCGAAGACTGCATCGCCAAGATCATGAATGGAGAAGCTGATGCCATGAGCTTGGATGGAGG
GTTTGTCTACATAGCGGGCAAGTGTGGTCTGGTGCCTGTCTTGGCAGAAAACTACGATAAGAGCGATAAT
TGTGAGGATACACCAGAGGCAGGGTATTTTGCTGTAGCAGTGGTGAAGAAATCAGCTTCTGACCTCACCT
GGGACAATCTGAAAGGCAAGAAGTCCTGCCATACGGCAGTTGGCAGAACCGCTGGCTGGAACATCCCCAT
GGGCCTGCTCTACAATAAGATCAACCACTGCAGATTTGATGAATTTTTCAGTGAAGGTTGTGCCCCTGGG
TCTAAGAAAGACTCCAGTCTCTGTAAGCTGTGTATGGGCTCAGGCCTAAACCTGTGTGAACCCAACAACA
AAGAGGGATACTACGGCTACACAGGCGCTTTCAGGTGTCTGGTTGAGAAGGGAGATGTGGCTTTTGTGGC
ACACCAGACTGTCCCACAGAACACTGGGGGAAAAAACCCTGATCCATGGGCTAAGAATCTGAATGAAAAA
GACTATGAGTTGCTGTGCCTTGATGGTACCAGGAAACCTGTGGAGGAGTATGCGAACTGCCACCTGGCCA
GAGCCCCGAATCACGCTGTGGTCACACGGAAAGATAAGGAAGCTTGCGTCCACAAGATATTACGTCAACA
GCAGCACCTATTTGGAAGCGACGTAACTGACTGCTCGGGCAACTTTTGTTTGTTCCGGTCGGAAACCAAG
GACCTTCTGTTCAGAGATGACACAGTATGTTTGGCCAAACTTCATGACAGAAACACATATGAAAAATACT
TAGGAGAAGAATATGTCAAGGCTGTTGGTAACCTGAGAAAATGCTCCACCTCATCACTCCTGGAAGCCTG
CACTTTCCGTAGACCTTAATAGCTCGAGGTAGGGCTGCCACCAAGGTGAAGATGGGAACGCAGATGATCC
ATGAGTTTGCCCTGGTTTCACTGGCCCAACCTCTCCTGGCCCTGGAAGTTGCCACTCCAGTGCCCACCAG
CCTTGTCCTAATAAAATTAAGTTGCATCATTTTGTCTGACTAGGTGTCCTTCTATAATATTATGGGGTGG
AGGGGGGTGGTATGGAGCAAGGGGCAAGTTGGGAAGACAACCTGTAGGGCCTGCGGGGTCTATTGGGAAC
CAAGCTGGAGTGCAGTGGCACAATCTTGGCTCACTGCAATCTCCGCCTCCTGGGTTCAAGCGATTCTCCT
GCCTCAGCCTCCCGAGTTGTTGGGATTCCAGGCATGCATGACCAGGCTCAGCTAATTTTTGTTTTTTTGG
TAGAGACGGGGTTTCACCATATTGGCCAGGCTGGTCTCCAACTCCTAATCTCAGGTGATCTACCCACCTT
GGCCTCCCAAATTGCTGGGATTACAGGCGTGAACCACTGCTCCCTTCCCTGTCCTTCTGATTTTAAAATA
ACTATACCAGCAGGAGGACGTCCAGACACAGCATAGGCTACCTGGCCATGCCCAACCGGTGGGACATTTG
AGTTGCTTGCTTGGCACTGTCCTCTCATGCGTTGGGTCCACTCAGTAGATGCCTGTTGAATTCGTAATCA
TGTCATAGCTGTTTCCTGTGTGAAATTGTTATCCGCTCACAATTCCACACAACATACGAGCCGGAAGCAT
AAAGTGTAAAGCCTGGGGTGCCTAATGAGTGAGCTAACTCACATTAATTGCGTTGCGCTCACTGCCCGCT
TTCCAGTCGGGAAACCTGTCGTGCCAGCTGCATTAATGAATCGGCCAACGCGCGGGGAGAGGCGGTTTGC
GTATTGGGCGCTCTTCCGCTTCCTCGCTCACTGACTCGCTGCGCTCGGTCGTTCGGCTGCGGCGAGCGGT
ATCAGCTCACTCAAAGGCGGTAATACGGTTATCCACAGAATCAGGGGATAACGCAGGAAAGAACATGTGA
GCAAAAGGCCAGCAAAAGGCCAGGAACCGTAAAAAGGCCGCGTTGCTGGCGTTTTTCCATAGGCTCCGCC
CCCCTGACGAGCATCACAAAAATCGACGCTCAAGTCAGAGGTGGCGAAACCCGACAGGACTATAAAGATA
CCAGGCGTTTCCCCCTGGAAGCTCCCTCGTGCGCTCTCCTGTTCCGACCCTGCCGCTTACCGGATACCTG
TCCGCCTTTCTCCCTTCGGGAAGCGTGGCGCTTTCTCATAGCTCACGCTGTAGGTATCTCAGTTCGGTGT
AGGTCGTTCGCTCCAAGCTGGGCTGTGTGCACGAACCCCCCGTTCAGCCCGACCGCTGCGCCTTATCCGG
TAACTATCGTCTTGAGTCCAACCCGGTAAGACACGACTTATCGCCACTGGCAGCAGCCACTGGTAACAGG
ATTAGCAGAGCGAGGTATGTAGGCGGTGCTACAGAGTTCTTGAAGTGGTGGCCTAACTACGGCTACACTA
GAAGAACAGTATTTGGTATCTGCGCTCTGCTGAAGCCAGTTACCTTCGGAAAAAGAGTTGGTAGCTCTTG
ATCCGGCAAACAAACCACCGCTGGTAGCGGTGGTTTTTTTGTTTGCAAGCAGCAGATTACGCGCAGAAAA
AAAGGATCTCAAGAAGATCCTTTGATCTTTTCTACGGGGTCTGACGCTCAGTGGAACGAAAACTCACGTT
AAGGGATTTTGGTCATGAGATTATCAAAAAGGATCTTCACCTAGATCCTTTTAAATTAAAAATGAAGTTT
TAAATCAATCTAAAGTATATATGAGTAAACTTGGTCTGACAGTTACCAATGCTTAATCAGTGAGGCACCT
ATCTCAGCGATCTGTCTATTTCGTTCATCCATAGTTGCCTGACTCCCCGTCGTGTAGATAACTACGATAC
GGGAGGGCTTACCATCTGGCCCCAGTGCTGCAATGATACCGCGAGACCCACGCTCACCGGCTCCAGATTT
ATCAGCAATAAACCAGCCAGCCGGAAGGGCCGAGCGCAGAAGTGGTCCTGCAACTTTATCCGCCTCCATC
CAGTCTATTAATTGTTGCCGGGAAGCTAGAGTAAGTAGTTCGCCAGTTAATAGTTTGCGCAACGTTGTTG
CCATTGCTACAGGCATCGTGGTGTCACGCTCGTCGTTTGGTATGGCTTCATTCAGCTCCGGTTCCCAACG
ATCAAGGCGAGTTACATGATCCCCCATGTTGTGCAAAAAAGCGGTTAGCTCCTTCGGTCCTCCGATCGTT
GTCAGAAGTAAGTTGGCCGCAGTGTTATCACTCATGGTTATGGCAGCACTGCATAATTCTCTTACTGTCA
TGCCATCCGTAAGATGCTTTTCTGTGACTGGTGAGTACTCAACCAAGTCATTCTGAGAATAGTGTATGCG
GCGACCGAGTTGCTCTTGCCCGGCGTCAATACGGGATAATACCGCGCCACATAGCAGAACTTTAAAAGTG
CTCATCATTGGAAAACGTTCTTCGGGGCGAAAACTCTCAAGGATCTTACCGCTGTTGAGATCCAGTTCGA
TGTAACCCACTCGTGCACCCAACTGATCTTCAGCATCTTTTACTTTCACCAGCGTTTCTGGGTGAGCAAA
AACAGGAAGGCAAAATGCCGCAAAAAAGGGAATAAGGGCGACACGGAAATGTTGAATACTCATACTCTTC
CTTTTTCAATATTATTGAAGCATTTATCAGGGTTATTGTCTCATGAGCGGATACATATTTGAATGTATTT
AGAAAAATAAACAAATAGGGGTTCCGCGCACATTTCCCCGAAAAGTGCCACCTGACGTCTAAGAAACCAT
TATTATCATGACATTAACCTATAAAAATAGGCGTATCACGAGGCCCTTTCGTCTCGCGCGTTTCGGTGAT
GACGGTGAAAACCTCTGACACATGCAGCTCCCGGAGACGGTCACAGCTTGTCTGTAAGCGGATGCCGGGA
GCAGACAAGCCCGTCAGGGCGCGTCAGCGGGTGTTGGCGGGTGTCGGGGCTGGCTTAACTATGCGGCATC
AGAGCAGATTGTACTGAGAGTGCACCATATGCGGTGTGAAATACCGCACAGATGCGTAAGGAGAAAATAC
CGCATCAGGCGCCATTCGCCATTCAGGCTGCGCAACTGTTGGGAAGGGCGATCGGTGCGGGCCTCTTCGC
TATTACGCCAGCTGGCGAAAGGGGGATGTGCTGCAAGGCGATTAAGTTGGGTAACGCCAGGGTTTTCCCA
GTCACGACGTTGTAAAACGACGGCCAGTGCCAAGCTTGCATGCCTGCAGGTCGACGCTCTCCCTTATGCG
ACTCCTGCATTAGGAAGCAGCCCAGTAGTAGGTTGAGGCCGTTGAGCACCGCCGCCGCAAGGAATGGTGC
ATGCAAGGAGATGGCGCCCAACAGTCCCCCGGCCACGGGGCCTGCCACCATACCCACGCCGAAACAAGCG
CTCATGAGCCCGAAGTGGCGAGCCCGATCTTCCCCATCGGTGATGTCGGCGATATAGGCGCCAGCAACCG
CACCTGTGGCGCCGGTGATGCCGGCCACGATGCGTCCGGCGTAGAGGATCTCTGACGGAAGGAAAGAAGT
CAGAAGGCAAAAACGAGAGTAACTCCACAGTAGCTCCAAATTCTTTATAAGGGTCAATGTCCATGCCCCA
AAGCCACCCAAGGCACAGCTTGGAGGCTTGAACAGTGGGACATGTACAAGAGATGATTAGGCAGAGGTGA
AAAAGTTGCATGGTGCTGGTGCGCAGACCAATTTATGCCTACAGCCTCCTAATACAAAGACCTTTAACCT
AATCTCCTCCCCCAGCTCCTCCCAGTCCTTAAACACACAGTCTTTGAAGTAGGCCTCAAGGTCGGTCGTT
GACATTGCTGGGAGTCCAAGAGTCCTCTTATGTAAGACCTTGGGCAGGATCTGATGGGCGTTCACGGTGG
TCTCCATGCAACGTGCAGAGGTGAAGCGAAGTGCACACGGACCGGCAGATGAGAAGGCACAGACGGGGAG
ACCGCGTAAAGAGAGGTGCGCCCCGTGGTCGGCTGGAACGGCAGACGGAGAAGGGGACGAGAGAGTCCCA
AGCGGCCCCGCGAGGGGTCGTCCGCGGGATTCAGCGCCGACGGGACGTAAACAAAGGACGTCCCGCGAAG
GATCTAAAGCCAGCAAAAGTCCCATGGTCTTATAAAAATGCATAGCTTTAGGAGGGGAGCAGAGAACTTG
AAAGCATCTTCCTGTTAGTCTTTCTTCTCGTAGACTTCAAACTTATACTTGATGCCTTTTTCCTCCTGGA
CCTCAGAGAGGACGCCTGGGTATTCTGGGAGAAGTTTATATTTCCCCAAATCAATTTCTGGGAAAAACGT
GTCACTTTCAAATTCCTGCATGATCCTTGTCACAAAGAGTCTGAGGTGGCCTGGTTGATTCATGGCTTCC
TGGTAAACAGAACTGCCTCCGACTATCCAAACCATGTCTACTTTACTTGCCAATTCCGGTTGTTCAATAA
GTCTTAAGGCATCATCCAAACTTTTGGCAAGAAAATGAGCTCCTCGTGGTGGTTCTTTGAGTTCTCTACT
GAGAACTATATTAATTCTGTCCTTTAAAGGTCGATTCTTCTCAGGAATGGAGAACCAGGTTTTCCTACCC
ATAATCACCAGATTCTGTTTACCTTCCACTGAAGAGGTTGTGGTCATTCTTTGGAAGTACTTGAACTCGT
TCCTGAGCGGAGGCCAGGGTCGGTCTCCGTTCTTGCCAATCCCCATATTTTGGGACACGGCGACGATGCA
GTTCAATGGTCGAACCATGATGGCAATTCTAGAATCGATAAGCTTTTTGCAAAAGCCTAGGCCTCCAAAA
AAGCCTCCTCACTACTTCTGGAATAGCTCAGAGGCCGAGGCGGCCTCGGCCTCTGCATAAATAAAAAAAA
TTAGTCAGCCATGGGGCGGAGAATGGGCGGAACTGGGCGGAGTTAGGGGCGGGATGGGCGGAGTTAGGGG
CGGGACTATGGTTGCTGACTAATTGAGATGCATGCTTTGCATACTTCTGCCTGCTGGGGAGCCTGGGGAC
TTTCCACACCTGGTTGCTGACTAATTGAGATGCATGCTTTGCATACTTCTGCCTGCTGGGGAGCCTGGGG
ACTTTCCACACCCTAACTGACACACATTCCACAGCTGGTTCTTTCCGCCTCAGAAGGTACCTTGGTTTTT
AAAACCAGCCTGGAGTAGAGCAGATGGGTTAAGGTGAGTGACCCCTCAGCCCTGGACATTCTTAGATGAG
CCCCCTCAGGAGTAGAGAATAATGTTGAGATGAGTTCTGTTGGCTAAAATAATCAAGGCTAGTCTTTATA
AAACTGTCTCCTCTTCTCCTAGCTTCGATCCAGAGAGAGACCTGGGCGGAGCTGGTCGCTGCTCAGGAAC
TCCAGGAAAGGAGAAGCTGAGGTTACCACGCTGCGAATGGGTTTACGGAGATAGCTGGCTTTCCGGGGTG
AGTTCTCGTAAACTCCAGAGCAGCGATAGGCCGTAATATCGGGGAAAGCACTATAGGGACATGATGTTCC
ACACGTCACATGGGTCGTCCTATCCGAGCCAGTCGTGCCAAAGGGGCGGTCCCGCTGTGCACACTGGCGC
TCCAGGGAGCTCTGCACTCCGCCCGAAAAGTGCGCTCGGCTCTGCCAAGGACGCGGGGCGCGTGACTATG
CGTGGGCTGGAGCAACCGCCTGCTGGGTGCAAACCCTTTGCGCCCGGACTCGTCCAACGACTATAAAGAG
GGCAGGCTGTCCTCTAAGCGTCA
Features (pLannotate 1.2.2; 19 found; start..end, strand, type, name):
     91..120     +  polyA_signal   hGH poly(A) signal (fragment): human growth hormone polyadenylation signal
    121..2256    +  CDS            TF: TRFE_HUMAN - Experimental evidence at protein level: Swiss-Prot protein existence level 1. (Microbial infection) Serves as an iron source for Neisseria species, which capture the protein and extract its iron for their own use. From Homo sapiens (Human).
   2340..2932    +  polyA_signal   hGH poly(A) signal: human growth hormone polyadenylation signal
   2966..2982    -  protein_bind   lac operator: The lac repressor binds to the lac operator to inhibit transcription in E. coli. This inhibition can be relieved by adding lactose or isopropyl-β-D-thiogalactopyranoside (IPTG). lac repressor encoded by lacI
   2990..3020    -  promoter       lac promoter: promoter for the E. coli lac operon
   3035..3056    -  protein_bind   CAP binding site: CAP binding activates transcription in the presence of cAMP. E. coli catabolite activator protein
   3069..3161    -  CDS            lacI (fragment): lac repressor; lacI; The lac repressor binds to the lac operator to inhibit transcription in E. coli. This inhibition can be relieved by adding lactose or isopropyl-β-D-thiogalactopyranoside (IPTG).
   3344..3932    -  rep_origin     ori: high-copy-number ColE1/pMB1/pBR322/pUC origin of replication
   4103..4963    -  CDS            AmpR: β-lactamase; bla; confers resistance to ampicillin, carbenicillin, and related antibiotics
   4964..5068    -  promoter       AmpR promoter: bla
   5163..5198    +  CDS            rop (fragment): Rop protein, which maintains plasmids at low copy number; rop
   5300..5399    +  misc_feature   bom (fragment): basis of mobility region from pBR322
   5405..5559    -  CDS            lacZα (fragment): LacZα fragment of β-galactosidase; lacZ fragment
   5579..5860    -  CDS            TcR (fragment): tetracycline efflux protein; tet; confers resistance to tetracycline
   5852..5944    -  CDS            C (fragment): CAPSD_HBVCP - Experimental evidence at protein level: Swiss-Prot protein existence level 1. Encapsidates hepatitis delta genome. From Chimpanzee hepatitis B virus (isolate United Kingdom/LSH/1988) (HBVcpz).
   5937..5997    -  ncRNA          HBV epsilon: Accession: RF01047 - HBV RNA encapsidation signal epsilon
   6010..6447    -  CDS            X (fragment): X_HBVA3 - Experimental evidence at protein level: Swiss-Prot protein existence level 1. Multifunctional protein that plays a role in silencing host antiviral defenses and promoting viral transcription. Does not seem to be essential for HBV infection. May be directly involved in development of cirrhosis and liver cancer (hepatocellular carcinoma). Most of cytosolic activities involve modulation of cytosolic calcium. The effect on apoptosis is controversial depending on the cell types in which the studies have been conducted. May induce apoptosis by localizing in mitochondria and causing loss of
   6525..7088    -  CDS            DHFR: mouse dihydrofolate reductase; Mus musculus Dhfr
   7116..7473    -  promoter       SV40 promoter: SV40 enhancer and early promoter
