[The description below was written by a language model from this plasmid's Addgene catalogue record and pLannotate feature annotations shown in this document.]
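Description:
pNUT N6His K206E/K534A hTFNG is a mammalian expression plasmid built on the pNUT backbone for producing a recombinant, nonglycosylated human serum transferrin (TF) mutant. It is propagated in E. coli through a high-copy ColE1/pUC-type origin and an ampicillin resistance gene. Selection in mammalian cells uses methotrexate, through a mouse dihydrofolate reductase (DHFR) cassette. In the feature table, DHFR lies directly downstream of the SV40 enhancer/early promoter and is followed by hepatitis B virus-derived sequence (fragments of the X and core regions and the epsilon element), which probably supplies 3′ processing signals for that transcript. Remnants of lac, rop, bom and tetracycline-resistance sequences are leftovers of the cloning vectors used to build the backbone.

The roughly 2.1 kb insert, cloned at SmaI sites, encodes full-length transferrin preceded by a signal peptide, a four-residue linker, a six-histidine tag and a Factor Xa cleavage site. This arrangement allows secretion, affinity purification and tag removal. The Asn413Asp and Asn611Asp substitutions remove the N-linked glycosylation sites. Lys206Glu in the N-lobe and Lys534Ala in the C-lobe "lock" both lobes, so the protein cannot release iron from either one. A human growth hormone polyadenylation signal follows the coding sequence.

The catalogue lists SV40 as the promoter, but the only annotated SV40 promoter sits next to DHFR, and no promoter is annotated upstream of the TF reading frame. The deposited sequence is also 8,073 nt, against a stated total size of 9,400 bp. The construct is used to express and purify the double-locked protein for studies of the mechanism of iron release from transferrin.
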