Addgene plasmid #70133: pNUT N6His K206E/K534A hTFNG
Purpose: Expresses N-His tagged nonglycosylated human serum transferrin unable to release iron from the N-lobe or the C-lobe
Depositing lab: Ross MacGillivray & Anne Mason. Depositing organization: University of British Columbia. Publication: Investigation of the mechanism of iron release from the C-lobe of human serum transferrin: mutational analysis of the role of a pH sensitive triad. Halbrooks PJ, He QY, Briggs SK, Everse SJ, Smith VC, MacGillivray RT, Mason AB. Biochemistry. 2003 Apr 8;42(13):3701-7. 10.1021/bi027071q PubMed 12667060.
Backbone
  Vector backbone: pNUT
  Backbone size w/o insert (bp): 7400
  Total vector size (bp): 9400
  Vector type: Mammalian Expression
  Selectable markers: Methotrexate
Growth in bacteria
  Bacterial resistance: Ampicillin, 100 μg/mL
  Growth temperature: 37°C
  Growth strain: DH5alpha
  Copy number: Unknown
Gene/Insert
  Gene/Insert name: N6His K206e/K534A hTFNG (alt name: Mutant hTF double locked)
  Species: H. sapiens (human)
  Insert size (bp): 2136
  Mutation: changed Lys206 to a glutamic acid and Lys534 to an alanine,Asn413Asp and Asn611Asp
  GenBank ID: AF28814
  Entrez Gene: TF (a.k.a. HEL-S-71p, PRO1557, PRO2086, TFQTL1)
  Promoter: SV40
  Tag / fusion protein: N-terminal signal peptide, 4 aa link, 6 His, Factor Xa cleavage site (N terminal on backbone)
  Cloning method: Restriction Enzyme; 5′ cloning site SmaI (not destroyed); 3′ cloning site SmaI (not destroyed)
  Sequencing primers: 5′ CCTTTGCGCCCGGACTCG; 3′ GTGGCAACTTCCAGGGCC
Resource information
  A portion of this plasmid was derived from a plasmid made by: The laboratory of Dr. Ross T.A. MacGillivray at UBC in Vancouver Canada
Terms and licenses: Academic/Nonprofit Terms; Industry Terms: Not Available to Industry
Depositor comments: This plasmid to express this double mutant of hTF was prepared in the laboratory of Dr. Ross T.A. MacGillivray using funding from my NIH grant. The plasmid was sent to Vermont for transfection, expression. purification and characterization of the resulting protein
How to cite: pNUT N6His K206E/K534A hTFNG was a gift from Ross MacGillivray & Anne Mason (Addgene plasmid # 70133 ; http://n2t.net/addgene:70133 ; RRID:Addgene_70133)
