>Addgene plasmid #70133 | pNUT N6His K206E/K534A hTFNG | addgene partial sequence | sequence record 129413 | pNUT-R 5'-GTGGCAACTTCCAGGGCC-3'
GCCACCCCTAGAGTCGACTCAATCAATCAGCGGCCGCCCTCGAGCTATTAAGGTCTACGGAAAGTGCAGG
CTTCCAGGAGTGATGAGGTGGAGCATTTTCTCAGGTTACCAACAGCCTTGACATATTCTTCTCCTAAGTA
TTTTTCATATGTGTTTCTGTCATGAAGTTTGGCCAAACATACTGTGTCATCTCTGAACAGAAGGTCCTTG
GTTTCCGACCGGAACAAACAAAAGTTGCCCGAGCAGTCAGTTACGTCGCTTCCAAATAGGTGCTGCTGTT
GACGTAATATCTTGTGGACGCAAGCTTCCTTATCTTTCCGTGTGACCACAGCGTGATTCGGGGCTCTGGC
CAGGTGGCAGTTCGCATACTCCTCCACAGGTTTCCTGGTACCATCAAGGCACAGCAACTCATAGTCTTTT
TCATTCAGATTCTTAGCCCATGGATCAGGGTTTTTTCCCCCAGTGTTCTGTGGGACAGTCTGGTGTGCCA
CAAAAGCCACATCTCCCTTCTCAACCAGACACCTGAAAGCGCCTGTGTAGCCGTAGTATCCCTCTTTGTT
GTTGGGTTCACACAGGTTTAGGCCTGAGCCCATACACAGCTTACAGAGACTGGAGTCTTTCTTAGACCCA
GGGGCACAACCTTCACTGAAAAATTCATCAAATCTGCAGTGGTTGATCTTATTGTAGAGCAGGCCCATGG
GGATGTTCCAGCCAGCGGTTCTGCCAACTGCCGTATGGCAGGACTTCTTGCCTTTCAGATTGTCCCAGGT
GAGGTCAGAAGCTGATTTCTTCACCACTGCTACAGCAAAATACCCTGCCTCTGGTGTATCCTCACAATTA
TCGCTCTTATCGTAGTT
