>Addgene plasmid #70133 | pNUT N6His K206E/K534A hTFNG | addgene partial sequence | sequence record 129415 | pNUT-F 5'-CCTTTGCGCCCGGACTCG-3'
GCGTCACCCCTAGAGTCGACGCGGCCGCCCGGGAAGATGAGGCTCGCCGTGGGAGCCCTGCTGGTCTGCG
CCGTCCTAGGGCTGTGTCTGGCTGTCCCTGATAAACATCATCATCATCATCATATCGAGGGAAGGGTCCC
TGATAAAACTGTGAGATGGTGTGCAGTGTCGGAGCATGAGGCCACTAAGTGCCAGAGTTTCCGCGACCAT
ATGAAAAGCGTCATTCCATCCGATGGTCCCAGTGTTGCTTGTGTGAAGAAAGCCTCCTACCTTGATTGCA
TCAGGGCCATTGCGGCAAACGAAGCGGATGCTGTGACACTGGATGCAGGTTTGGTGTATGATGCTTACCT
GGCTCCCAATAACCTGAAGCCTGTGGTGGCAGAGTTCTATGGGTCAAAAGAGGATCCACAGACTTTCTAT
TATGCTGTTGCTGTGGTGAAGAAGGATAGTGGCTTCCAGATGAACCAGCTTCGAGGCAAGAAGTCCTGCC
ACACGGGTCTAGGCAGGTCCGCTGGGTGGAACATCCCCATAGGCTTACTTTACTGTGACTTACCTGAGCC
ACGTAAACCTCTTGAGAAAGCAGTGGCCAATTTCTTCTCGGGCAGCTGTGCCCCTTGTGCGGATGGGACG
GACTTCCCCCAGCTGTGTCAACTGTGTCCAGGGTGTGGCTGCTCCACCCTTAACCAATACTTCGGCTACT
CGGGAGCCTTCAAGTGTCTGAAGGATGGTGCTGGGGATGTGGCCTTTGTCGAGCACTCGACTATATTTGA
GAACTTGGCAAACAAGGCTGACAGGGACCAGTATGAGCTGCTTTGCCTGGACAACACCCGGAAGCCGGTA
GATGAATACAAGGACTGCCACTTGGCCCAGGTCC
